Addgene plasmid #11547: RCAS-myrAkt
Depositing lab: Sandra Orsulic. Depositing organization: Memorial Sloan-Kettering Cancer Center. Publication: Induction of ovarian cancer by defined multiple genetic changes in a mouse model system. Orsulic S, Li Y, Soslow RA, Vitale-Cross LA, Gutkind JS, Varmus HE. Cancer Cell. 2002 Feb . 1(1):53-62. 10.1016/S1535-6108(01)00002-2 PubMed 12086888.
Backbone
  Vector backbone: RCAS
  Backbone size w/o insert (bp): 11600
  Vector type: Retroviral
Growth in bacteria
  Bacterial resistance: Ampicillin, 100 μg/mL
  Growth temperature: 37°C
  Growth strain: DH5alpha
  Copy number: Unknown
Gene/Insert
  Gene/Insert name: Protein Kinase B (alt names: Akt1; PKB; PKBalpha)
  Species: M. musculus (mouse)
  Insert size (bp): 1500
  GenBank ID: NC_000078
  Entrez Gene: Akt1 (a.k.a. Akt, LTR-akt, PKB, PKB/Akt, PKBalpha, Rac)
  Tag / fusion protein: myr signal (N terminal on insert); HA tag (N terminal on insert)
  Cloning method: Restriction Enzyme; 5′ cloning site Pme1 (destroyed during cloning); 3′ cloning site Pme1 (destroyed during cloning)
  Sequencing primers: 5′ RCAS-F
Terms and licenses: Academic/Nonprofit Terms; Industry Terms: Not Available to Industry
Depositor comments: The RCAS vectors that carry oncogenes are harmless for mammalian cells, but can be oncogenic in avian cells since some avian cells express the receptor for the RCAS virus.
How to cite: RCAS-myrAkt was a gift from Sandra Orsulic (Addgene plasmid # 11547 ; http://n2t.net/addgene:11547 ; RRID:Addgene_11547)
