[The description below was written by a language model from this plasmid's Addgene catalogue record.]
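Description:
RCAS-myrAkt is a retroviral plasmid built on the RCAS backbone (about 11.6 kb without insert), the replication-competent avian retroviral vector system derived from Rous sarcoma virus. In vectors of this family, the viral LTR drives transcription and the inserted gene is expressed from a spliced message in place of the original src oncogene. The record itself does not list the promoter or individual viral elements, and no feature table is provided. The plasmid is propagated in E. coli under ampicillin selection; its copy number is recorded as unknown.

The payload is an approximately 1.5 kb mouse Akt1 (protein kinase B alpha) coding sequence, inserted by restriction cloning into a PmeI site that was destroyed at both junctions. The insert carries an N-terminal myristoylation signal and an N-terminal HA epitope tag. A myristoylation signal targets the kinase to the membrane, which is the standard way to make Akt constitutively active independently of upstream PI3K signalling, while the HA tag allows the exogenous protein to be detected.

RCAS viruses are normally produced in avian cells and infect only cells that display the cognate avian receptor, so they are typically used to deliver genes somatically into mammalian cells or mice engineered to express that receptor. The associated publication used defined combinations of genetic changes to induce ovarian cancer in a mouse model, which fits the use of this construct to supply activated Akt as one oncogenic lesion. The depositor notes that oncogene-bearing RCAS vectors are harmless to ordinary mammalian cells but can be oncogenic in avian cells that express the viral receptor.
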