>Addgene plasmid #11547 | RCAS-myrAkt | addgene partial sequence | sequence record 18307 | RCAS-F 5'-ACATGGGTGGTGGTATAGCGCTTGCG-3'
GCTATTGGTAATTGTGAAATACGCTTTTGTCTGTGTGCTGCAGGAGCTGAGCTGACTCTGCTGGTGGCCT
CGCGTACCACTGTGGCATCGGCGGCCGCGTTTAGCTTATGGGGAGCAGCAAGAGCAAGCCCAAGTCTAGA
ATGAACGACGTAGCCATTGTGAAGGAGGGCTGGCTGCACAAACGAGGGGAATATATTAAAACCTGGCGGC
CACGCTACTTCCTCCTCAAGAACGATGGCACCTTTATTGGCTACAAGGAACGGCCTCAGGATGTGGATCA
GCGAGAGTCCCCACTCAACAACTTCTCAGTGGCACAATGCCAGCTGATGAAGACAGAGCGGCCAAGGCCC
AACACCTTTATCATCCGCTGCCTGCAGTGGACCACAGTCATTGAGCGCACCTTCCATGTGGAAACGCCTG
AGGAGCGGGAAGAATGGGCCACCGCCATTCAGACTGTGGCCGATGGACTCAAGAGGCAGGAAGAAGAGAC
GATGGACTTCCGATCAGGCTCACCCAGTGACAACTCAGGGGCTGAAGAGATGGAGGTGTCCCTGGCCAAG
CCCAAGCACCGTGTGACCATGAACGAGTTTGAGTACCTGAAACTACTGGGCAAGGGCACCTTTGGGAAAG
TGATTCTGGTGAAAGAGAAGGCCACAGGCCGCTACTATGCCATGAAGATCCTCAAGAAGGAGGTCATCGT
CGCCAAGGATGAGGTTGCCCACACGCTTACTGAGAACCGTGTCCTGCAGAACTCTAGGCATCCCTTCCTT
ACGGCCCCTCAGTACTCATTCCAGACCCACGACCGCCTC
